Addgene plasmid #116140: pHAGE-BRAF-E586K
Purpose: Lentiviral expression of BRAF E586K
Depositing lab: Gordon Mills & Kenneth Scott. Depositing organization: Baylor College of Medicine. Publication: Systematic Functional Annotation of Somatic Mutations in Cancer. Ng PK, Li J, Jeong KJ, Shao S, Chen H, Tsang YH, Sengupta S, Wang Z, Bhavana VH, Tran R, Soewito S, Minussi DC, Moreno D, Kong K, Dogruluk T, Lu H, Gao J, Tokheim C, Zhou DC, Johnson AM, Zeng J, Ip CKM, Ju Z, Wester M, Yu S, Li Y, Vellano CP, Schultz N, Karchin R, Ding L, Lu Y, Cheung LWT, Chen K, Shaw KR, Meric-Bernstam F, Scott KL, Yi S, Sahni N, Liang H, Mills GB. Cancer Cell. 2018 Mar 12;33(3):450-462.e10. doi: 10.1016/j.ccell.2018.01.021. PubMed 29533785.
Backbone
  Vector backbone: pHAGE
  Vector type: Lentiviral
Growth in bacteria
  Bacterial resistance: Ampicillin, 100 μg/mL
  Growth temperature: 37°C
  Growth strain: Stbl3
  Copy number: High Copy
Gene/Insert
  Gene/Insert name: BRAF
  Species: H. sapiens (human)
  Mutation: E586K
  Entrez Gene: BRAF (a.k.a. B-RAF1, B-raf, BRAF-1, BRAF1, NS7, RAFB1)
  Cloning method: Gateway Cloning
Terms and licenses: Academic/Nonprofit Terms; Industry Terms: Not Available to Industry
How to cite: pHAGE-BRAF-E586K was a gift from Gordon Mills & Kenneth Scott (Addgene plasmid # 116140 ; http://n2t.net/addgene:116140 ; RRID:Addgene_116140)
