[The description below was written by a language model from this plasmid's Addgene catalogue record and pLannotate feature annotations shown in this document.]
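Description:
pHAGE-BRAF-E586K is an HIV-1-based lentiviral expression plasmid carrying the human BRAF open reading frame with an E586K substitution, built on the pHAGE backbone by Gateway cloning. In bacteria it is maintained through a high-copy ColE1/pUC-type origin and selected with ampicillin via the β-lactamase gene. The annotated full sequence is about 10.8 kb.

The viral portion contains a 5' LTR (annotated as truncated), the Ψ packaging signal with an adjoining gag fragment, the Rev response element for Rev-dependent export of the genomic RNA, and the cPPT/CTS element that aids nuclear import of the reverse-transcribed genome. A ΔU3 self-inactivating 3' LTR closes the transfer cassette, so that the integrated provirus lacks LTR promoter activity and expression depends on the internal promoter. That promoter is the strong constitutive human EF-1α promoter, which drives the BRAF coding sequence flanked by attB1 and attB2 sites left from Gateway recombination. Downstream lie T3 and T7 promoter sequences, an attB4 fragment and a V5 epitope tag. The record does not indicate whether the V5 tag is translated in frame with BRAF. An EMCV IRES then allows the puromycin N-acetyltransferase gene to be translated from the same transcript, so transduced cells can be selected with puromycin, and a WPRE enhances transcript expression.

BRAF encodes a serine/threonine kinase that phosphorylates MAP2K1 and activates the MAP kinase pathway. The plasmid is intended for lentiviral delivery and stable expression of this mutant allele in mammalian cells, and it was deposited with a study that functionally annotated somatic cancer mutations.
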