Features (pLannotate 1.2.2; 30 found; start..end, strand, type, name):
      1..1179    +  promoter       EF-1α promoter: strong constitutive promoter for human elongation factor EF-1α
   1200..1220    +  protein_bind   attB1: mutant version of attB; core recombination site for the Gateway® BP reaction BP Clonase™
   1226..3523    +  CDS            BRAF: BRAF_HUMAN - Also known as BRAF1, RAFB1. Experimental evidence at protein level: Swiss-Prot protein existence level 1. Protein kinase involved in the transduction of mitogenic signals from the cell membrane to the nucleus (Probable). Phosphorylates MAP2K1, and thereby activates the MAP kinase signal transduction pathway (PubMed:21441910, PubMed:29433126). May play a role in the postsynaptic responses of hippocampal neurons (PubMed:1508179). From Homo sapiens (Human).
   3528..3552    -  protein_bind   attB2: mutant version of attB; recombination site for the Gateway® BP reaction BP Clonase™
   3560..3578    +  promoter       T3 promoter: promoter for bacteriophage T3 RNA polymerase
   3604..3622    -  promoter       T7 promoter: promoter for bacteriophage T7 RNA polymerase
   3628..3646    -  protein_bind   attB4 (fragment): mutant version of attB; core recombination site for the Gateway® BP reaction BP Clonase™
   3702..3743    +  CDS            V5 tag: epitope tag from simian virus 5
   3869..4331    +  misc_feature   IRES: internal ribosome entry site (IRES) of the encephalomyocarditis virus (EMCV)
   4345..4942    +  CDS            PuroR (fragment): puromycin N-acetyltransferase; pac from Streptomyces; confers resistance to puromycin
   4958..5546    +  misc_feature   WPRE: woodchuck hepatitis virus posttranscriptional regulatory element
   5554..5619    +  CDS            nef (fragment): NEF_HV1Z2 - Experimental evidence at protein level: Swiss-Prot protein existence level 1. Extracellular Nef protein targets CD4(+) T-lymphocytes for apoptosis by interacting with CXCR4 surface receptors. From Human immunodeficiency virus type 1 group M subtype D (isolate Z2/CDC-Z34) (HIV-1).
   5621..5854    +  LTR            3' LTR (ΔU3): self-inactivating 3' long terminal repeat (LTR) from HIV-1
   6059..6163    +  promoter       AmpR promoter: bla
   6164..7024    +  CDS            AmpR: β-lactamase; bla; confers resistance to ampicillin, carbenicillin, and related antibiotics
   7195..7783    +  rep_origin     ori: high-copy-number ColE1/pMB1/pBR322/pUC origin of replication
   7966..8020    +  CDS            lacI (fragment): lac repressor; lacI; The lac repressor binds to the lac operator to inhibit transcription in E. coli. This inhibition can be relieved by adding lactose or isopropyl-β-D-thiogalactopyranoside (IPTG).
   8026..8119    +  rep_origin     SV40 ori (fragment): SV40 origin of replication
   8144..8181    +  CDS            lacI (fragment): lac repressor; lacI; The lac repressor binds to the lac operator to inhibit transcription in E. coli. This inhibition can be relieved by adding lactose or isopropyl-β-D-thiogalactopyranoside (IPTG).
   8194..8215    +  protein_bind   CAP binding site: CAP binding activates transcription in the presence of cAMP. E. coli catabolite activator protein
   8230..8260    +  promoter       lac promoter: promoter for the E. coli lac operon
   8264..8286    +  protein_bind   lac operator (fragment): The lac repressor binds to the lac operator to inhibit transcription in E. coli. This inhibition can be relieved by adding lactose or isopropyl-β-D-thiogalactopyranoside (IPTG). lac repressor encoded by lacI
   8318..8401    +  polyA_signal   SV40 poly(A) signal (fragment): SV40 polyadenylation signal
   8568..8897    +  CDS            nef (fragment): NEF_HV1BR - Experimental evidence at protein level: Swiss-Prot protein existence level 1. Extracellular Nef protein targets CD4(+) T-lymphocytes for apoptosis by interacting with CXCR4 surface receptors (PubMed:14990729). From Human immunodeficiency virus type 1 group M subtype B (isolate BRU/LAI) (HIV-1).
   8945..9202    +  LTR            5' LTR (truncated): truncated 5' long terminal repeat (LTR) from HIV-1
   9249..9374    +  misc_feature   HIV-1 Ψ: packaging signal of human immunodeficiency virus type 1
   9358..9696    +  CDS            HIV-1 gag (fragment): gag protein from human immunodeficiency virus 1; gag
   9871..10104   +  misc_feature   RRE: The Rev response element (RRE) of HIV-1 allows for Rev-dependent mRNA export from the nucleus to the cytoplasm.
  10481..10581   +  CDS            Rev (fragment): human immunodeficiency virus 1 (HIV-1) Rev protein; rev; enhances nuclear export of unspliced and incompletely spliced viral mRNAs
  10626..10743   +  misc_feature   cPPT/CTS: central polypurine tract and central termination sequence of HIV-1
>Addgene plasmid #116140 | pHAGE-BRAF-E586K | addgene full sequence | sequence record 250563 | Addgene NGS Result
GGCTCCGGTGCCCGTCAGTGGGCAGAGCGCACATCGCCCACAGTCCCCGAGAAGTTGGGGGGAGGGGTCG
GCAATTGAACCGGTGCCTAGAGAAGGTGGCGCGGGGTAAACTGGGAAAGTGATGTCGTGTACTGGCTCCG
CCTTTTTCCCGAGGGTGGGGGAGAACCGTATATAAGTGCAGTAGTCGCCGTGAACGTTCTTTTTCGCAAC
GGGTTTGCCGCCAGAACACAGGTAAGTGCCGTGTGTGGTTCCCGCGGGCCTGGCCTCTTTACGGGTTATG
GCCCTTGCGTGCCTTGAATTACTTCCACCTGGCTGCAGTACGTGATTCTTGATCCCGAGCTTCGGGTTGG
AAGTGGGTGGGAGAGTTCGAGGCCTTGCGCTTAAGGAGCCCCTTCGCCTCGTGCTTGAGTTGAGGCCTGG
CCTGGGCGCTGGGGCCGCCGCGTGCGAATCTGGTGGCACCTTCGCGCCTGTCTCGCTGCTTTCGATAAGT
CTCTAGCCATTTAAAATTTTTGATGACCTGCTGCGACGCTTTTTTTCTGGCAAGATAGTCTTGTAAATGC
GGGCCAAGATCTGCACACTGGTATTTCGGTTTTTGGGGCCGCGGGCGGCGACGGGGCCCGTGCGTCCCAG
CGCACATGTTCGGCGAGGCGGGGCCTGCGAGCGCGGCCACCGAGAATCGGACGGGGGTAGTCTCAAGCTG
GCCGGCCTGCTCTGGTGCCTGGCCTCGCGCCGCCGTGTATCGCCCCGCCCTGGGCGGCAAGGCTGGCCCG
GTCGGCACCAGTTGCGTGAGCGGAAAGATGGCCGCTTCCCGGCCCTGCTGCAGGGAGCTCAAAATGGAGG
ACGCGGCGCTCGGGAGAGCGGGCGGGTGAGTCACCCACACAAAGGAAAAGGGCCTTTCCGTCCTCAGCCG
TCGCTTCATGTGACTCCACGGAGTACCGGGCGCCGTCCAGGCACCTCGATTAGTTCTCGAGCTTTTGGAG
TACGTCGTCTTTAGGTTGGGGGGAGGGGTTTTATGCGATGGAGTTTCCCCACACTGAGTGGGTGGAGACT
GAAGTTAGGCCAGCTTGGCACTTGATGTAATTCTCCTTGGAATTTGCCCTTTTTGAGTTTGGATCTTGGT
TCATTCTCAAGCCTCAGACAGTGGTTCAAAGTTTTTTTCTTCCATTTCAGGTGTCGTGAAGCGGCCCTGC
AGATATCAACAAGTTTGTACAAAAAAGCAGGCACCATGGCGGCGCTGAGCGGTGGCGGTGGTGGCGGCGC
GGAGCCGGGCCAGGCTCTGTTCAACGGGGACATGGAGCCCGAGGCCGGCGCCGGCGCCGGCGCCGCGGCC
TCTTCGGCTGCGGACCCTGCCATTCCGGAGGAGGTGTGGAATATCAAACAAATGATTAAGTTGACACAGG
AACATATAGAGGCCCTATTGGACAAATTTGGTGGGGAGCATAATCCACCATCAATATATCTGGAGGCCTA
TGAAGAATACACCAGCAAGCTAGATGCACTCCAACAAAGAGAACAACAGTTATTGGAATCTCTGGGGAAC
GGAACTGATTTTTCTGTTTCTAGCTCTGCATCAATGGATACCGTTACATCTTCTTCCTCTTCTAGCCTTT
CAGTGCTACCTTCATCTCTTTCAGTTTTTCAAAATCCCACAGATGTGGCACGGAGCAACCCCAAGTCACC
ACAAAAACCTATCGTTAGAGTCTTCCTGCCCAACAAACAGAGGACAGTGGTACCTGCAAGGTGTGGAGTT
ACAGTCCGAGACAGTCTAAAGAAAGCACTGATGATGAGAGGTCTAATCCCAGAGTGCTGTGCTGTTTACA
GAATTCAGGATGGAGAGAAGAAACCAATTGGTTGGGACACTGATATTTCCTGGCTTACTGGAGAAGAATT
GCATGTGGAAGTGTTGGAGAATGTTCCACTTACAACACACAACTTTGTACGAAAAACGTTTTTCACCTTA
GCATTTTGTGACTTTTGTCGAAAGCTGCTTTTCCAGGGTTTCCGCTGTCAAACATGTGGTTATAAATTTC
ACCAGCGTTGTAGTACAGAAGTTCCACTGATGTGTGTTAATTATGACCAACTTGATTTGCTGTTTGTCTC
CAAGTTCTTTGAACACCACCCAATACCACAGGAAGAGGCGTCCTTAGCAGAGACTGCCCTAACATCTGGA
TCATCCCCTTCCGCACCCGCCTCGGACTCTATTGGGCCCCAAATTCTCACCAGTCCGTCTCCTTCAAAAT
CCATTCCAATTCCACAGCCCTTCCGACCAGCAGATGAAGATCATCGAAATCAATTTGGGCAACGAGACCG
ATCCTCATCAGCTCCCAATGTGCATATAAACACAATAGAACCTGTCAATATTGATGACTTGATTAGAGAC
CAAGGATTTCGTGGTGATGGAGGATCAACCACAGGTTTGTCTGCTACCCCCCCTGCCTCATTACCTGGCT
CACTAACTAACGTGAAAGCCTTACAGAAATCTCCAGGACCTCAGCGAGAAAGGAAGTCATCTTCATCCTC
AGAAGACAGGAATCGAATGAAAACACTTGGTAGACGGGACTCGAGTGATGATTGGGAGATTCCTGATGGG
CAGATTACAGTGGGACAAAGAATTGGATCTGGATCATTTGGAACAGTCTACAAGGGAAAGTGGCATGGTG
ATGTGGCAGTGAAAATGTTGAATGTGACAGCACCTACACCTCAGCAGTTACAAGCCTTCAAAAATGAAGT
AGGAGTACTCAGGAAAACACGACATGTGAATATCCTACTCTTCATGGGCTATTCCACAAAGCCACAACTG
GCTATTGTTACCCAGTGGTGTGAGGGCTCCAGCTTGTATCACCATCTCCATATCATTGAGACCAAATTTG
AGATGATCAAACTTATAGATATTGCACGACAGACTGCACAGGGCATGGATTACTTACACGCCAAGTCAAT
CATCCACAGAGACCTCAAGAGTAATAATATATTTCTTCATAAAGACCTCACAGTAAAAATAGGTGATTTT
GGTCTAGCTACAGTGAAATCTCGATGGAGTGGGTCCCATCAGTTTGAACAGTTGTCTGGATCCATTTTGT
GGATGGCACCAGAAGTCATCAGAATGCAAGATAAAAATCCATACAGCTTTCAGTCAGATGTATATGCATT
TGGAATTGTTCTGTATGAATTGATGACTGGACAGTTACCTTATTCAAACATCAACAACAGGGACCAGATA
ATTTTTATGGTGGGACGAGGATACCTGTCTCCAGATCTCAGTAAGGTACGGAGTAACTGTCCAAAAGCCA
TGAAGAGATTAATGGCAGAGTGCCTCAAAAAGAAAAGAGATGAGAGACCACTCTTTCCCCAAATTCTCGC
CTCTATTGAGCTGCTGGCCCGCTCATTGCCAAAAATTCACCGCAGTGCATCAGAACCCTCCTTGAATCGG
GCTGGTTTCCAAACAGAGGATTTTAGTCTATATGCTTGTGCTTCTCCAAAAACACCCATCCAGGCAGGGG
GATATGGTGCGTTTCCTGTCCACTAGAACCCAGCTTTCTTGTACAAAGTGGTGATATCCAATTAACCCTC
ACTAAAGGTTTAAGTGAGTTATAGAAGTAGTACCCTATAGTGAGTCGTATTACCACCCAACTTTTCTATA
CAAAGTGGTTGATATCCAGCACAGTGGCGGCCGCTCGAGTCTAGAGGGCCCGCGGTTCGAAGGTAAGCCT
ATCCCTAACCCTCTCCTCGGTCTCGATTCTACGCGTACCGGTTAGTAATGAGATCCCTCCCCCCCCCCTA
ACGTTACTGGCCGAAGCCGCTTGGAATAAGGCCGGTGTGCGTTTGTCTATATGTTATTTTCCACCATATT
GCCGTCTTTTGGCAATGTGAGGGCCCGGAAACCTGGCCCTGTCTTCTTGACGAGCATTCCTAGGGGTCTT
TCCCCTCTCGCCAAAGGAATGCAAGGTCTGTTGAATGTCGTGAAGGAAGCAGTTCCTCTGGAAGCTTCTT
GAAGACAAACAACGTCTGTAGCGACCCTTTGCAGGCAGCGGAACCCCCCACCTGGCGACAGGTGCCTCTG
CGGCCAAAAGCCACGTGTATAAGATACACCTGCAAAGGCGGCACAACCCCAGTGCCACGTTGTGAGTTGG
ATAGTTGTGGAAAGAGTCAAATGGCTCTCCTCAAGCGTATTCAACAAGGGGCTGAAGGATGCCCAGAAGG
TACCCCATTGTATGGGATCTGATCTGGGGCCTCGGTGCACATGCTTTACATGTGTTTAGTCGAGGTTAAA
AAAACGTCTAGGCCCCCCGAACCACGGGGACGTGGTTTTCCTTTGAAAAACACGATGATAATATGGCCAC
ACATATGACCGAGTACAAGCCCACGGTGCGCCTCGCCACCCGCGACGACGTCCCCAGGGCCGTACGCACC
CTCGCCGCCGCGTTCGCCGACTACCCCGCCACGCGCCACACCGTCGATCCGGACCGCCACATCGAGCGGG
TCACCGAGCTGCAAGAACTCTTCCTCACGCGCGTCGGGCTCGACATCGGCAAGGTGTGGGTCGCGGACGA
CGGCGCCGCGGTGGCGGTCTGGACCACGCCGGAGAGCGTCGAAGCGGGGGCGGTGTTCGCCGAGATCGGC
CCGCGCATGGCCGAGTTGAGCGGTTCCCGGCTGGCCGCGCAGCAACAGATGGAAGGCCTCCTGGCGCCGC
ACCGGCCCAAGGAGCCCGCGTGGTTCCTGGCCACCGTCGGCGTCTCGCCCGACCACCAGGGCAAGGGTCT
GGGCAGCGCCGTCGTGCTCCCCGGAGTGGAGGCGGCCGAGCGCGCCGGGGTGCCCGCCTTCCTGGAGACC
TCCGCGCCCCGCAACCTCCCCTTCTACGAGCGGCTCGGCTTCACCGTCACCGCCGACGTCGAGGTGCCCG
AAGGACCGCGCACCTGGTGCATGACCCGCAAGCCCGGTGCCTAAATCGATAGATCCTAATCAACCTCTGG
ATTACAAAATTTGTGAAAGATTGACTGGTATTCTTAACTATGTTGCTCCTTTTACGCTATGTGGATACGC
TGCTTTAATGCCTTTGTATCATGCTATTGCTTCCCGTATGGCTTTCATTTTCTCCTCCTTGTATAAATCC
TGGTTGCTGTCTCTTTATGAGGAGTTGTGGCCCGTTGTCAGGCAACGTGGCGTGGTGTGCACTGTGTTTG
CTGACGCAACCCCCACTGGTTGGGGCATTGCCACCACCTGTCAGCTCCTTTCCGGGACTTTCGCTTTCCC
CCTCCCTATTGCCACGGCGGAACTCATCGCCGCCTGCCTTGCCCGCTGCTGGACAGGGGCTCGGCTGTTG
GGCACTGACAATTCCGTGGTGTTGTCGGGGAAATCATCGTCCTTTCCTTGGCTGCTCGCCTGTGTTGCCA
CCTGGATTCTGCGCGGGACGTCCTTCTGCTACGTCCCTTCGGCCCTCAATCCAGCGGACCTTCCTTCCCG
CGGCCTGCTGCCGGCTCTGCGGCCTCTTCCGCGTCTTCGCCTTCGCCCTCAGACGAGTCGGATCTCCCTT
TGGGCCGCCTCCCCGCCTGAGATCCTTTAAGACCAATGACTTACAAGGCAGCTGTAGATCTTAGCCACTT
TTTAAAAGAAAAGGGGGGACTGGAAGGGCTAATTCACTCCCAACGAAGACAAGATCTGCTTTTTGCTTGT
ACTGGGTCTCTCTGGTTAGACCAGATCTGAGCCTGGGAGCTCTCTGGCTAACTAGGGAACCCACTGCTTA
AGCCTCAATAAAGCTTGCCTTGAGTGCTTCAAGTAGTGTGTGCCCGTCTGTTGTGTGACTCTGGTAACTA
GAGATCCCTCAGACCCTTTTAGTCAGTGTGGAAAATCTCTAGCAGTAGTAGTTCATGTCATCTTATTATT
CAGTATTTATAACTTGCAAAGAAATGAATATCAGAGAGTGAGAGGCCCGGGTTAATTAAGGAAAGGGCTA
GATCATTCTTGAAGACGAAAGGGCCTCGTGATACGCCTATTTTTATAGGTTAATGTCATGATAATAATGG
TTTCTTAGACGTCAGGTGGCACTTTTCGGGGAAATGTGCGCGGAACCCCTATTTGTTTATTTTTCTAAAT
ACATTCAAATATGTATCCGCTCATGAGACAATAACCCTGATAAATGCTTCAATAATATTGAAAAAGGAAG
AGTATGAGTATTCAACATTTCCGTGTCGCCCTTATTCCCTTTTTTGCGGCATTTTGCCTTCCTGTTTTTG
CTCACCCAGAAACGCTGGTGAAAGTAAAAGATGCTGAAGATCAGTTGGGTGCACGAGTGGGTTACATCGA
ACTGGATCTCAACAGCGGTAAGATCCTTGAGAGTTTTCGCCCCGAAGAACGTTTTCCAATGATGAGCACT
TTTAAAGTTCTGCTATGTGGCGCGGTATTATCCCGTGTTGACGCCGGGCAAGAGCAACTCGGTCGCCGCA
TACACTATTCTCAGAATGACTTGGTTGAGTACTCACCAGTCACAGAAAAGCATCTTACGGATGGCATGAC
AGTAAGAGAATTATGCAGTGCTGCCATAACCATGAGTGATAACACTGCGGCCAACTTACTTCTGACAACG
ATCGGAGGACCGAAGGAGCTAACCGCTTTTTTGCACAACATGGGGGATCATGTAACTCGCCTTGATCGTT
GGGAACCGGAGCTGAATGAAGCCATACCAAACGACGAGCGTGACACCACGATGCCTGTAGCAATGGCAAC
AACGTTGCGCAAACTATTAACTGGCGAACTACTTACTCTAGCTTCCCGGCAACAATTAATAGACTGGATG
GAGGCGGATAAAGTTGCAGGACCACTTCTGCGCTCGGCCCTTCCGGCTGGCTGGTTTATTGCTGATAAAT
CTGGAGCCGGTGAGCGTGGGTCTCGCGGTATCATTGCAGCACTGGGGCCAGATGGTAAGCCCTCCCGTAT
CGTAGTTATCTACACGACGGGGAGTCAGGCAACTATGGATGAACGAAATAGACAGATCGCTGAGATAGGT
GCCTCACTGATTAAGCATTGGTAACTGTCAGACCAAGTTTACTCATATATACTTTAGATTGATTTAAAAC
TTCATTTTTAATTTAAAAGGATCTAGGTGAAGATCCTTTTTGATAATCTCATGACCAAAATCCCTTAACG
TGAGTTTTCGTTCCACTGAGCGTCAGACCCCGTAGAAAAGATCAAAGGATCTTCTTGAGATCCTTTTTTT
CTGCGCGTAATCTGCTGCTTGCAAACAAAAAAACCACCGCTACCAGCGGTGGTTTGTTTGCCGGATCAAG
AGCTACCAACTCTTTTTCCGAAGGTAACTGGCTTCAGCAGAGCGCAGATACCAAATACTGTTCTTCTAGT
GTAGCCGTAGTTAGGCCACCACTTCAAGAACTCTGTAGCACCGCCTACATACCTCGCTCTGCTAATCCTG
TTACCAGTGGCTGCTGCCAGTGGCGATAAGTCGTGTCTTACCGGGTTGGACTCAAGACGATAGTTACCGG
ATAAGGCGCAGCGGTCGGGCTGAACGGGGGGTTCGTGCACACAGCCCAGCTTGGAGCGAACGACCTACAC
CGAACTGAGATACCTACAGCGTGAGCTATGAGAAAGCGCCACGCTTCCCGAAGGGAGAAAGGCGGACAGG
TATCCGGTAAGCGGCAGGGTCGGAACAGGAGAGCGCACGAGGGAGCTTCCAGGGGGAAACGCCTGGTATC
TTTATAGTCCTGTCGGGTTTCGCCACCTCTGACTTGAGCGTCGATTTTTGTGATGCTCGTCAGGGGGGCG
GAGCCTATGGAAAAACGCCAGCAACGCGGCCTTTTTACGGTTCCTGGCCTTTTGCTGGCCTTTTGCTCAC
ATGTTCTTTCCTGCGTTATCCCCTGATTCTGTGGATAACCGTATTACCGCCTTTGAGTGAGCTGATACCG
CTCGCCGCAGCCGAACGACCGAGCGCAGCGAGTCAGTGAGCGAGGAAGCGGAAGAGCGCCCAATACGCAA
ACCGCCTCTCCCCGCGCGTTGGCCGATTCATTAATGCAGCAAGCTCATGGCTGACTAATTTTTTTTATTT
ATGCAGAGGCCGAGGCCGCCTCGGCCTCTGAGCTATTCCAGAAGTAGTGAGGAGGCTTTTTTGGAGGCCT
AGGCTTTTGCAAAAAGCTCCCCGTGGCACGACAGGTTTCCCGACTGGAAAGCGGGCAGTGAGCGCAACGC
AATTAATGTGAGTTAGCTCACTCATTAGGCACCCCAGGCTTTACACTTTATGCTTCCGGCTCGTATGTTG
TGTGGAATTGTGAGCGGATAACAATTTCACACAGGAAACAGCTATGACATGATTACGAATTTCACAAATA
AAGCATTTTTTTCACTGCATTCTAGTTGTGGTTTGTCCAAACTCATCAATGTATCTTATCATGTCTGGAT
CAACTGGATAACTCAAGCTAACCAAAATCATCCCAAACTTCCCACCCCATACCCTATTACCACTGCCAAT
TACCTGTGGTTTCATTTACTCTAAACCTGTGATTCCTCTGAATTATTTTCATTTTAAAGAAATTGTATTT
GTTAAATATGTACTACAAACTTAGTAGTTGGAAGGGCTAATTCACTCCCAAAGAAGACAAGATATCCTTG
ATCTGTGGATCTACCACACACAAGGCTACTTCCCTGATTAGCAGAACTACACACCAGGGCCAGGGGTCAG
ATATCCACTGACCTTTGGATGGTGCTACAAGCTAGTACCAGTTGAGCCAGATAAGGTAGAAGAGGCCAAT
AAAGGAGAGAACACCAGCTTGTTACACCCTGTGAGCCTGCATGGGATGGATGACCCGGAGAGAGAAGTGT
TAGAGTGGAGGTTTGACAGCCGCCTAGCATTTCATCACGTGGCCCGAGAGCTGCATCCGGAGTACTTCAA
GAACTGCTGATATCGAGCTTGCTACAAGGGACTTTCCGCTGGGGACTTTCCAGGGAGGCGTGGCCTGGGC
GGGACTGGGGAGTGGCGAGCCCTCAGATCCTGCATATAAGCAGCTGCTTTTTGCCTGTACTGGGTCTCTC
TGGTTAGACCAGATCTGAGCCTGGGAGCTCTCTGGCTAACTAGGGAACCCACTGCTTAAGCCTCAATAAA
GCTTGCCTTGAGTGCTTCAAGTAGTGTGTGCCCGTCTGTTGTGTGACTCTGGTAACTAGAGATCCCTCAG
ACCCTTTTAGTCAGTGTGGAAAATCTCTAGCAGTGGCGCCCGAACAGGGACTTGAAAGCGAAAGGGAAAC
CAGAGGAGCTCTCTCGACGCAGGACTCGGCTTGCTGAAGCGCGCACGGCAAGAGGCGAGGGGCGGCGACT
GGTGAGTACGCCAAAAATTTTGACTAGCGGAGGCTAGAAGGAGAGAGATGGGTGCGAGAGCGTCAGTATT
AAGCGGGGGAGAATTAGATCGCGATGGGAAAAAATTCGGTTAAGGCCAGGGGGAAAGAAAAAATATAAAT
TAAAACATATAGTATGGGCAAGCAGGGAGCTAGAACGATTCGCAGTTAATCCTGGCCTGTTAGAAACATC
AGAAGGCTGTAGACAAATACTGGGACAGCTACAACCATCCCTTCAGACAGGATCAGAAGAACTTAGATCA
TTATATAATACAGTAGCAACCCTCTATTGTGTGCATCAAAGGATAGAGATAAAAGACACCAAGGAAGCTT
TAGACAAGATAGAGGAAGAGCAAAACAAAAGTAAGACCACCGCACAGCAAGCGGCCGGCCGCTGATCTTC
AGACCTGGAGGAGGAGATATGAGGGACAATTGGAGAAGTGAATTATATAAATATAAAGTAGTAAAAATTG
AACCATTAGGAGTAGCACCCACCAAGGCAAAGAGAAGAGTGGTGCAGAGAGAAAAAAGAGCAGTGGGAAT
AGGAGCTTTGTTCCTTGGGTTCTTGGGAGCAGCAGGAAGCACTATGGGCGCAGCGTCAATGACGCTGACG
GTACAGGCCAGACAATTATTGTCTGGTATAGTGCAGCAGCAGAACAATTTGCTGAGGGCTATTGAGGCGC
AACAGCATCTGTTGCAACTCACAGTCTGGGGCATCAAGCAGCTCCAGGCAAGAATCCTGGCTGTGGAAAG
ATACCTAAAGGATCAACAGCTCCTGGGGATTTGGGGTTGCTCTGGAAAACTCATTTGCACCACTGCTGTG
CCTTGGAATGCTAGTTGGAGTAATAAATCTCTGGAACAGATTTGGAATCACACGACCTGGATGGAGTGGG
ACAGAGAAATTAACAATTACACAAGCTTAATACACTCCTTAATTGAAGAATCGCAAAACCAGCAAGAAAA
GAATGAACAAGAATTATTGGAATTAGATAAATGGGCAAGTTTGTGGAATTGGTTTAACATAACAAATTGG
CTGTGGTATATAAAATTATTCATAATGATAGTAGGAGGCTTGGTAGGTTTAAGAATAGTTTTTGCTGTAC
TTTCTATAGTGAATAGAGTTAGGCAGGGATATTCACCATTATCGTTTCAGACCCACCTCCCAACCCCGAG
GGGACCCGACAGGCCCGAAGGAATAGAAGAAGAAGGTGGAGAGAGAGACAGAGACAGATCCATTCGATTA
GTGAACGGATCTCGACGGTATCGCCGAATTCACAAATGGCAGTATTCATCCACAATTTTAAAAGAAAAGG
GGGGATTGGGGGGTACAGTGCAGGGGAAAGAATAGTAGACATAATAGCAACAGACATACAAACTAAAGAA
TTACAAAAACAAATTACAAAAATTCAAAATTTTCGGGTTTATTACAGGGACAGCAGAGATCCAGTTTGGA
CTAGTCGTGA
