>Addgene plasmid #116140 | pHAGE-BRAF-E586K | depositor partial sequence | sequence record 219013 | insert
ATGGCGGCGCTGAGCGGTGGCGGTGGTGGCGGCGCGGAGCCGGGCCAGGCTCTGTTCAACGGGGACATGG
AGCCCGAGGCCGGCGCCGGCGCCGGCGCCGCGGCCTCTTCGGCTGCGGACCCTGCCATTCCGGAGGAGGT
GTGGAATATCAAACAAATGATTAAGTTGACACAGGAACATATAGAGGCCCTATTGGACAAATTTGGTGGG
GAGCATAATCCACCATCAATATATCTGGAGGCCTATGAAGAATACACCAGCAAGCTAGATGCACTCCAAC
AAAGAGAACAACAGTTATTGGAATCTCTGGGGAACGGAACTGATTTTTCTGTTTCTAGCTCTGCATCAAT
GGATACCGTTACATCTTCTTCCTCTTCTAGCCTTTCAGTGCTACCTTCATCTCTTTCAGTTTTTCAAAAT
CCCACAGATGTGGCACGGAGCAACCCCAAGTCACCACAAAAACCTATCGTTAGAGTCTTCCTGCCCAACA
AACAGAGGACAGTGGTACCTGCAAGGTGTGGAGTTACAGTCCGAGACAGTCTAAAGAAAGCACTGATGAT
GAGAGGTCTAATCCCAGAGTGCTGTGCTGTTTACAGAATTCAGGATGGAGAGAAGAAACCAATTGGTTGG
GACACTGATATTTCCTGGCTTACTGGAGAAGAATTGCATGTGGAAGTGTTGGAGAATGTTCCACTTACAA
CACACAACTTTGTACGAAAAACGTTTTTCACCTTAGCATTTTGTGACTTTTGTCGAAAGCTGCTTTTCCA
GGGTTTCCGCTGTCAAACATGTGGTTATAAATTTCACCAGCGTTGTAGTACAGAAGTTCCACTGATGTGT
GTTAATTATGACCAACTTGATTTGCTGTTTGTCTCCAAGTTCTTTGAACACCACCCAATACCACAGGAAG
AGGCGTCCTTAGCAGAGACTGCCCTAACATCTGGATCATCCCCTTCCGCACCCGCCTCGGACTCTATTGG
GCCCCAAATTCTCACCAGTCCGTCTCCTTCAAAATCCATTCCAATTCCACAGCCCTTCCGACCAGCAGAT
GAAGATCATCGAAATCAATTTGGGCAACGAGACCGATCCTCATCAGCTCCCAATGTGCATATAAACACAA
TAGAACCTGTCAATATTGATGACTTGATTAGAGACCAAGGATTTCGTGGTGATGGAGGATCAACCACAGG
TTTGTCTGCTACCCCCCCTGCCTCATTACCTGGCTCACTAACTAACGTGAAAGCCTTACAGAAATCTCCA
GGACCTCAGCGAGAAAGGAAGTCATCTTCATCCTCAGAAGACAGGAATCGAATGAAAACACTTGGTAGAC
GGGACTCGAGTGATGATTGGGAGATTCCTGATGGGCAGATTACAGTGGGACAAAGAATTGGATCTGGATC
ATTTGGAACAGTCTACAAGGGAAAGTGGCATGGTGATGTGGCAGTGAAAATGTTGAATGTGACAGCACCT
ACACCTCAGCAGTTACAAGCCTTCAAAAATGAAGTAGGAGTACTCAGGAAAACACGACATGTGAATATCC
TACTCTTCATGGGCTATTCCACAAAGCCACAACTGGCTATTGTTACCCAGTGGTGTGAGGGCTCCAGCTT
GTATCACCATCTCCATATCATTGAGACCAAATTTGAGATGATCAAACTTATAGATATTGCACGACAGACT
GCACAGGGCATGGATTACTTACACGCCAAGTCAATCATCCACAGAGACCTCAAGAGTAATAATATATTTC
TTCATAAAGACCTCACAGTAAAAATAGGTGATTTTGGTCTAGCTACAGTGAAATCTCGATGGAGTGGGTC
CCATCAGTTTGAACAGTTGTCTGGATCCATTTTGTGGATGGCACCAGAAGTCATCAGAATGCAAGATAAA
AATCCATACAGCTTTCAGTCAGATGTATATGCATTTGGAATTGTTCTGTATGAATTGATGACTGGACAGT
TACCTTATTCAAACATCAACAACAGGGACCAGATAATTTTTATGGTGGGACGAGGATACCTGTCTCCAGA
TCTCAGTAAGGTACGGAGTAACTGTCCAAAAGCCATGAAGAGATTAATGGCAGAGTGCCTCAAAAAGAAA
AGAGATGAGAGACCACTCTTTCCCCAAATTCTCGCCTCTATTGAGCTGCTGGCCCGCTCATTGCCAAAAA
TTCACCGCAGTGCATCAGAACCCTCCTTGAATCGGGCTGGTTTCCAAACAGAGGATTTTAGTCTATATGC
TTGTGCTTCTCCAAAAACACCCATCCAGGCAGGGGGATATGGTGCGTTTCCTGTCCACTAG
